>Addgene plasmid #8328 | pgex-cIAP1 | addgene partial sequence | sequence record 17061 | 8328 with pGEX-5'
TTCAAATCGGATCTGGTTCCGCGTGGATCCCCGGAATTCATGCACAAAACTGCCTCCCAAAGACTTTTCC
CAGGTCCCTCGTATCAAAACATTAAGAGTATAATGGAAGATAGCACGATCTTGTCAGATCGGACAAACAG
CAACAAACAAAAAATGAAGTATGACTTTTCCTGTGAACTCTACAGAATGTCTACATATTCAACTTTCCCC
GCCGGGGTGCCTGTCTCAGAAAGGAGTCTTGCTCGTGCTGGTTTTTATTATACTGGTGTGAATGACAAGG
TCAAATGCTTCTGTTGTGGCCTGATGCTGGATAACTGGAAACTAGGAGACAGTCCTATTCAAAAGCATAA
ACAGCTATATCCTAGCTGTAGCTTTATTCAGAATCTGGTTTCAGCTAGTCTGGGATCCACCTCTAAGAAT
ACGTCTCCAATGAGAAACAGTTTTGCACATTCATTATCTCCCACCTTGGAACATAGTAGCTTGTTCAGTG
GTTCTTACTCCAGCCTTTCTCC
