[The description below was written by a language model from this plasmid's Addgene catalogue record.]
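Description:
pgex-cIAP1 is a bacterial expression plasmid built on a pGEX backbone of about 4.9 kb, designed to produce human cIAP1 as a glutathione S-transferase fusion protein in E. coli. It is maintained as a high-copy plasmid under ampicillin selection. The record does not list the promoter, origin of replication or other backbone features, and no feature table is provided. pGEX-series vectors generally drive expression from an IPTG-inducible tac promoter with a lacI repressor gene on the plasmid, but the specific pGEX variant used here is not stated.

The insert is a roughly 1.7 kb fragment of human cIAP1 (gene symbol BIRC2, also known as MIHB, HIAP2 or API1), cloned between BamHI and NotI sites, both of which were preserved so the insert can be excised or transferred. GST is supplied by the backbone and sits at the N terminus of the fusion, allowing affinity purification of the recombinant protein on glutathione resin and its use as bait in pull-down experiments. The record does not say whether the insert is the complete coding sequence, nor whether a protease cleavage site lies between GST and cIAP1.

cIAP1 is a member of the inhibitor of apoptosis family, containing BIR domains and a RING domain with E3 ubiquitin ligase activity. The associated publication concerns ubiquitination and degradation of TRAF2 mediated by TNF-RII and c-IAP1. This suggests that the construct served as a source of purified recombinant GST-cIAP1 for biochemical work such as in vitro ubiquitination or binding assays, though the record does not spell out the exact application.
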