Addgene plasmid #8328: pgex-cIAP1
Depositing lab: Jon Ashwell. Depositing organization: National Cancer Institute (NCI). Publication: TNF-RII and c-IAP1 mediate ubiquitination and degradation of TRAF2. Li X, Yang Y, Ashwell JD. Nature 2002 Mar 21;416(6878):345-7. 10.1038/416345a PubMed 11907583.
Backbone
  Vector backbone: pGEX
  Backbone manufacturer: amersham
  Backbone size w/o insert (bp): 4900
  Vector type: Bacterial Expression
Growth in bacteria
  Bacterial resistance: Ampicillin, 100 μg/mL
  Growth temperature: 37°C
  Growth strain: DH5alpha
  Copy number: High Copy
Gene/Insert
  Gene/Insert name: cIAP1
  Species: H. sapiens (human)
  Insert size (bp): 1700
  Entrez Gene: BIRC2 (a.k.a. API1, HIAP2, Hiap-2, MIHB, RNF48, c-IAP1, cIAP1)
  Tag / fusion protein: GST (N terminal on backbone)
  Cloning method: Restriction Enzyme; 5′ cloning site BamH1 (not destroyed); 3′ cloning site NotI (not destroyed)
  Sequencing primers: 5′ GGGCTGGCAAGCCACGTTTGGTGG; 3′ TCCGGGAGCTGCATGTGTCAGAGG
Terms and licenses: Academic/Nonprofit Terms; Industry Terms: Not Available to Industry
How to cite: pgex-cIAP1 was a gift from Jon Ashwell (Addgene plasmid # 8328 ; http://n2t.net/addgene:8328 ; RRID:Addgene_8328)
